>Addgene plasmid #127270 | HA tagged Sph ELL2 | addgene full sequence | sequence record 250045 | Addgene NGS Result
ATAACTTCGTATAGCATACATTATACGAAGTTATGGATCAGGCCAAATCGGCCGAGCTCGAATTCGTCGA
GAGCGGGATAAGTTGGCGCGTCACCTAGACGTCAGCCTCTTACCTCTCGGACGTCCCGTCCCAGGAGCAA
AACTCTAGTGACTTTGGGCCCGCCCCCGTGAGAGTGGAGGGCGGCCGATGAGGGCGGTTCTGAAGGGAAC
AAGACCAATGAGACGAGCCCGGGGCGGGGCGCGGGGCCGGAGGGTGGGGCGGGTGGCGGCGGTGGCAGTC
CGAGGTCTGGCTCCGCGCAGTATATGACAGTACGTCAGCAGCGGGATGGCCCTAGCAGTGGCGGCGGCTG
CAGAAGCCCAAGCAGCCGCGGCCGCAGTGGAGGCTAGAGCCGGAGCGGCGGCGGCGGCGGCACCCCGGGG
AGTTTAAGATGGCGGCGGGGGGGACAGGGGGCCTGCGGGAGGAGCAGCGCTATGGGCTGTCGTGCGGACG
GCTGGGGCAGGACAACATCACCGTACTGCATGTGAAGCTCACCGAGACGGCGATCCGGGCGCTCGAGACT
TACCAGAGCCACAAGAATTTAATTCCTTTTCGACCTTCAATCCAGTTCCAAGGACTCCACGGGCTTGTCA
AAATTCCCAAAAATGATCCCCTCAATGAAGTTCATAACTTTAACTTTTATTTGTCAAATGTGGGCAAAGA
CAACCCTCAGGGCAGCTTTGACTGCATCCAGCAAACATTCTCCAGCTCTGGAGCCTCCCAGCTCAATTGC
CTGGGATTTATACAAGATAAAATTACAGTGTGTGCAACAAACGACTCGTATCAGATGACACGAGAAAGAA
TGACCCAGGCAGAGGAGGAATCCCGCAACCGAAGCACAAAAGTTATCAAACCCGGTGGACCATATGTAGG
GAAAAGAGTGCAAATTCGGAAAGCACCTCAAGCTGTTTCAGATACAGTTCCTGAGAGGAAAAGGTCAACC
CCCATGAACCCTGCAAATACAATTCGAAAGACACATAGCAGCAGCACCATCTCTCAGAGGCCATACAGGG
ACAGGGTGATTCACTTACTGGCCCTGAAGGCCTACAAGAAACCGGAGCTACTTGCTAGACTCCAGAAAGA
TGGTGTCAATCAAAAAGACAAGAACTCCCTGGGAGCAATTCTGCAACAGGTAGCCAATCTGAATTCTAAG
GACCTCTCATATACCTTAAAGGATTATGTTTTTAAAGAGCTTCAAAGAGACTGGCCTGGATACAGTGAAA
TAGACAGACGGTCATTGGAGTCAGTGCTCTCTAGAAAACTAAATCCGTCTCAGAATGCTACAGGCACCAG
CCGTTCAGAATCTCCTGTATGTTCTAGTAGAGATGCTGTATCTTCTCCTCAGAAACGGCTTTTGGATTCA
GAGTTTATTGATCCTTTAATGAATAAAAAAGCCCGAATATCTCACCTGACGAACAGAGTACCACCAACAC
TAAATGGTCATTTGAATCCCACCAGTGAAAAATCGGCTGCAGGCCTCCCACTGCCCCCTGCGGCTGCTGC
CATCCCCACCCCTCCACCGCTGCCTTCAACCTATCTGCCCATCTCACATCCTCCTCAGATTGTAAATTCT
AACTCCAACTCCCCTAGCACTCCAGAAGGCCGGGGGACTCAAGACCTACCTGTTGACAGTTTTAGTCAAA
ACGATAGTATCTATGAGGACCAGCAAGACAAATATACCTCTAGGACTTCTCTGGAAACCTTACCCCCTGG
TTCCGTTCTACTAAAGTGTCCAAAGCCTATGGAAGAAAACCATTCAATGTCTCACAAAAAGTCCAAAAAG
AAGTCTAAAAAACATAAGGAAAAGGACCAAATAAAAAAGCACGACATTGAGACTATTGAGGAAAAGGAGG
AAGATCTTAAGAGAGAAGAGGAAATTGCCAAGCTAAATAACTCCAGTCCAAATTCCAGTGGAGGAGTTAA
AGAGGATTGCACTGCCTCCATGGAACCTTCAGCAATTGAACTCCCAGATTATTTGATAAAATATATCGCT
ATCGTCTCCTATGAGCAACGCCAGAATTATAAGGATGACTTCAATGCAGAGTATGATGAGTACAGAGCTT
TGCATGGGTACCCATACGACGTCCCAGACTACGCTGCTCATGCCAGGATGGAGACTGTAGCTAGAAGATT
TATCAAACTAGATGCACAAAGAAAGCGCCTTTCTCCAGGCTCAAAAGAGTATCAGAATGTTCATGAAGAA
GTCTTACAAGAATATCAGAAGATAAAGCAGTCTAGTCCCAATTACCATGAAGAAAAATACAGATGTGAAT
ATCTTCATAACAAGCTGGCTCACATCAAAAGGCTAATAGGTGAATTTGACCAACAGCAAGCAGAGTCATG
GTCCTAGAACTCTGCTTGGACCAGAAGATGTGAATAAACTTAAGCTTGGAAAAAAAAAAAAAAAAAAAAA
AAAAAACGCGTAACCCCCCATTGCAATGGTTGCCTTAAGGTGTTTGCTAGTTGTGTACATAGTGTGGTTA
ATCATTAGCTACACTGCTTCCCACTTGATTAGAGCAATGGGAAGCATACTGTGGCCTACCAGCATCTGGA
AGTGTGTGCTCGATCTGTATGTGTGCAGAGGTGGTGTGGATGTGAGCGTGCATGAAGGAAAAAAAGCTGC
TACTCCTAGTAGGCCAAACGCTCAGGTTAAACAACTGACGAGTGTTACTGTAGGGTGTTTTTTTGTTTTT
TTGTTTTTTTTCTTCTATCAAATTGCTACTTTTGTTGTGGAAGACAAAAGCATTTCCATTTCAACGAGTT
TGTCAGCTTTATTAATGTTGGGCAAAAATTGATATGTCATGAAAATGAAACAGATCTATAGTTTTGGGAC
AAAATTATAAAATGAAATGTGTAGGTAACCTATTTATATACTGCTATAAAGTATTTTTTGAAGAGAGATA
TGCAAAGAAGCTATTACCTACATAAGAGGTATATTTAAAGATTTTTTTTTTTTCATCCTGGTGCCAGGAA
TATAAAAAAGAGTGGATATATTTAACCATAACATACTGTGATTCATCAAACAGCACAAACTTTCATTTCA
TGGAGTTTATCTGTTGACATTGATTTAAACTGTCACTTGTTTTATCATGTGGGAACATAAGTTATGTGGT
CAAAAATATAAGGATTTTGAATTAATGTTGATTCAAGTTGTATTGTCTTTTCAAAGTGCTGCCAGTTGAA
AAGGGAAGCATTATGTTTACAAATCTGTTTTGAAATGTTTGCCAAAATTTTGGTAGTGTCTTTAATAAAG
ATGTTTGTCTCCAGCATCCAGAAAAAAAAAAAAAAAANCTCTCCAGCGCTGGATCCGGCCATAAGGGCCT
GATCCTTCGAGGGGGGGCCCGGTACCAGCTTTTGTTCCCTTTAGTGAGGGTTAATTTCGAGCTTGGCGTA
ATCATGGTCATAGCTGTTTCCTGTGTGAAATTGTTATCCGCTCACAATTCCACACAACATACGAGCCGGA
AGCATAAAGTGTAAAGCCTGGGGTGCCTAATGAGTGAGCTAACTCACATTAATTGCGTTGCGCTCACTGC
CCGCTTTCCAGTCGGGAAACCTGTCGTGCCAGCTGCATTAATGAATCGGCCAACGCGCGGGGAGAGGCGG
TTTGCGTATTGGGCGCTCTTCCGCTTCCTCGCTCACTGACTCGCTGCGCTCGGTCGTTCGGCTGCGGCGA
GCGGTATCAGCTCACTCAAAGGCGGTAATACGGTTATCCACAGAATCAGGGGATAACGCAGGAAAGAACA
TGTGAGCAAAAGGCCAGCAAAAGGCCAGGAACCGTAAAAAGGCCGCGTTGCTGGCGTTTTTCCATAGGCT
CCGCCCCCCTGACGAGCATCACAAAAATCGACGCTCAAGTCAGAGGTGGCGAAACCCGACAGGACTATAA
AGATACCAGGCGTTTCCCCCTGGAAGCTCCCTCGTGCGCTCTCCTGTTCCGACCCTGCCGCTTACCGGAT
ACCTGTCCGCCTTTCTCCCTTCGGGAAGCGTGGCGCTTTCTCATAGCTCACGCTGTAGGTATCTCAGTTC
GGTGTAGGTCGTTCGCTCCAAGCTGGGCTGTGTGCACGAACCCCCCGTTCAGCCCGACCGCTGCGCCTTA
TCCGGTAACTATCGTCTTGAGTCCAACCCGGTAAGACACGACTTATCGCCACTGGCAGCAGCCACTGGTA
ACAGGATTAGCAGAGCGAGGTATGTAGGCGGTGCTACAGAGTTCTTGAAGTGGTGGCCTAACTACGGCTA
CACTAGAAGAACAGTATTTGGTATCTGCGCTCTGCTGAAGCCAGTTACCTTCGGAAAAAGAGTTGGTAGC
TCTTGATCCGGCAAACAAACCACCGCTGGTAGCGGTGGTTTTTTTGTTTGCAAGCAGCAGATTACGCGCA
GAAAAAAAGGATCTCAAGAAGATCCTTTGATCTTTTCTACGGGGTCTGACGCTCAGTGGAACGAAAACTC
ACGTTAAGGGATTTTGGTCATGAGATTATCAAAAAGGATCTTCACCTAGATCCTTTTAAATTAAAAATGA
AGTTTTAAATCAATCTAAAGTATATATGAGTAAACTTGGTCTGACAGTTACCAATGCTTAATCAGTGAGG
CACCTATCTCAGCGATCTGTCTATTTCGTTCATCCATAGTTGCCTGACTCCCCGTCGTGTAGATAACTAC
GATACGGGAGGGCTTACCATCTGGCCCCAGTGCTGCAATGATACCGCGAGACCCACGCTCACCGGCTCCA
GATTTATCAGCAATAAACCAGCCAGCCGGAAGGGCCGAGCGCAGAAGTGGTCCTGCAACTTTATCCGCCT
CCATCCAGTCTATTAATTGTTGCCGGGAAGCTAGAGTAAGTAGTTCGCCAGTTAATAGTTTGCGCAACGT
TGTTGCCATTGCTACAGGCATCGTGGTGTCACGCTCGTCGTTTGGTATGGCTTCATTCAGCTCCGGTTCC
CAACGATCAAGGCGAGTTACATGATCCCCCATGTTGTGCAAAAAAGCGGTTAGCTCCTTCGGTCCTCCGA
TCGTTGTCAGAAGTAAGTTGGCCGCAGTGTTATCACTCATGGTTATGGCAGCACTGCATAATTCTCTTAC
TGTCATGCCATCCGTAAGATGCTTTTCTGTGACTGGTGAGTACTCAACCAAGTCATTCTGAGAATAGTGT
ATGCGGCGACCGAGTTGCTCTTGCCCGGCGTCAATACGGGATAATACCGCGCCACATAGCAGAACTTTAA
AAGTGCTCATCATTGGAAAACGTTCTTCGGGGCGAAAACTCTCAAGGATCTTACCGCTGTTGAGATCCAG
TTCGATGTAACCCACTCGTGCACCCAACTGATCTTCAGCATCTTTTACTTTCACCAGCGTTTCTGGGTGA
GCAAAAACAGGAAGGCAAAATGCCGCAAAAAAGGGAATAAGGGCGACACGGAAATGTTGAATACTCATAC
TCTTCCTTTTTCAATATTATTGAAGCATTTATCAGGGTTATTGTCTCATGAGCGGATACATATTTGAATG
TATTTAGAAAAATAAACAAATAGGGGTTCCGCGCACATTTCCCCGAAAAGTGCCACCTAAATTGTAAGCG
TTAATATTTTGTTAAAATTCGCGTTAAATTTTTGTTAAATCAGCTCATTTTTTAACCAATAGGCCGAAAT
CGGCAAAATCCCTTATAAATCAAAAGAATAGACCGAGATAGGGT
[37 nt withheld, positions 5715-5751]
AAAGAACGTGGACTCCAACGTCAAAGG
[49 nt withheld, positions 5779-5827]
T
[91 nt withheld, positions 5829-5919]
G
[124 nt withheld, positions 5921-6044]
CCCATTCGCCATTCAGGCTGCGCAACTGTTGGGAAGGGCGATCGGTGCGGGCCTCTTCGCTATTACGCCA
GCTGGCGAAAGGGGGATGTGCTGCAAGGCGATTAAGTTGGGTAACGCCAGGGTTTTCCCAGTCACGACGT
TGTAAAACGACGGCCAGTGAATTGTAATACGACTCACTATAGGGCGAATTGGAGCTCCACCGCGGTGGCG
GCCGC
Features (pLannotate 1.2.2; 16 found; start..end, strand, type, name):
      1..34      +  protein_bind   loxP: Cre-mediated recombination occurs in the 8-bp core sequence (GCATACAT). Cre recombinase
    395..411     +  promoter       chicken β-actin promoter (fragment): contains a 21-bp deletion relative to the standard chicken β-actin promoter
    429..2384    +  CDS            ELL2: ELL2_HUMAN - Experimental evidence at protein level: Swiss-Prot protein existence level 1. Elongation factor component of the super elongation complex (SEC), a complex required to increase the catalytic rate of RNA polymerase II transcription by suppressing transient pausing by the polymerase at multiple sites along the DNA. Component of the little elongation complex (LEC), a complex required to regulate small nuclear RNA (snRNA) gene transcription by RNA polymerase II and III (PubMed:22195968). Plays a role in immunoglobulin secretion in plasma cells: directs efficient alternative mRNA proces
   3367..3386    +  misc_feature   MCS (fragment): pBluescript multiple cloning site
   3398..3416    -  promoter       T3 promoter: promoter for bacteriophage T3 RNA polymerase
   3461..3477    -  protein_bind   lac operator: The lac repressor binds to the lac operator to inhibit transcription in E. coli. This inhibition can be relieved by adding lactose or isopropyl-β-D-thiogalactopyranoside (IPTG). lac repressor encoded by lacI
   3485..3515    -  promoter       lac promoter: promoter for the E. coli lac operon
   3530..3551    -  protein_bind   CAP binding site: CAP binding activates transcription in the presence of cAMP. E. coli catabolite activator protein
   3564..3656    -  CDS            lacI (fragment): lac repressor; lacI; The lac repressor binds to the lac operator to inhibit transcription in E. coli. This inhibition can be relieved by adding lactose or isopropyl-β-D-thiogalactopyranoside (IPTG).
   3839..4427    -  rep_origin     ori: high-copy-number ColE1/pMB1/pBR322/pUC origin of replication
   4598..5458    -  CDS            AmpR: β-lactamase; bla; confers resistance to ampicillin, carbenicillin, and related antibiotics
   5459..5563    -  promoter       AmpR promoter: bla
   5616..6044    -  rep_origin     f1 ori (sequence partly withheld): f1 bacteriophage origin of replication; arrow indicates direction of (+) strand synthesis
   6049..6206    -  CDS            lacZα (fragment): LacZα fragment of β-galactosidase; lacZ fragment
   6209..6227    +  promoter       T7 promoter: promoter for bacteriophage T7 RNA polymerase
   6236..6259    +  misc_feature   MCS (fragment): pBluescript multiple cloning site
