[The description below was written by a language model from this plasmid's Addgene catalogue record and pLannotate feature annotations shown in this document.]
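Description:
HA tagged Sph ELL2 is a pBluescript-based phagemid built for in vitro translation of human ELL2, the RNA polymerase II transcription elongation factor that forms part of the super elongation complex and has been linked to altered mRNA processing and immunoglobulin secretion in plasma cells. The plasmid is propagated in E. coli through a high-copy ColE1/pUC-type origin and selected with ampicillin via the β-lactamase gene and its native promoter. An f1 origin allows single-stranded DNA rescue, and remnants of the lacZα region, lac promoter/operator and CAP site reflect the Bluescript backbone.

The ELL2 coding sequence is oriented downstream of the T7 promoter, which lies just before the numbering origin of the circular 6,259 nt sequence, so T7 RNA polymerase generates sense transcripts for coupled or separate translation reactions. A T3 promoter sits on the opposite side of the insert facing inward. According to the record, the open reading frame retains all wild-type methionine codons and carries an internal HA epitope inserted at an SphI site, after the eighth methionine. This placement should let the tag report on products initiated at any of the upstream methionines, though the record does not spell out the rationale. The catalogue lists an insert of about 1.9 kb, whereas roughly 1 kb of unannotated sequence follows the annotated coding region, and its identity is not stated. A loxP site and a very short match to the chicken β-actin promoter are also annotated between T7 and the ELL2 start. These are probably carryover from an earlier cloning source, and nothing in the record assigns them a function here. The cloning sites used are recorded as unknown.
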