Addgene plasmid #127270: HA tagged Sph ELL2
Purpose: For in vitro translation of human WT ELL2 with internal HA tag
Depositing lab: Christine Milcarek. Depositing organization: University of Pittsburgh (University, School of Medicine, and Cancer Institute). Publication: Transcription elongation factor ELL2 directs immunoglobulin secretion in plasma cells by stimulating altered RNA processing. Martincic K, Alkan SA, Cheatle A, Borghesi L, Milcarek C. Nat Immunol. 2009 Oct;10(10):1102-9. doi: 10.1038/ni.1786. Epub 2009 Sep 13. PubMed 19749764.
Backbone
  Vector backbone: pBluescript
  Backbone manufacturer: Addgene
  Vector type: in vitro translation
Growth in bacteria
  Bacterial resistance: Ampicillin, 100 μg/mL
  Growth temperature: 37°C
  Growth strain: DH5alpha
  Copy number: Unknown
Gene/Insert
  Gene/Insert name: ELL2 (alt name: CM557)
  Species: H. sapiens (human)
  Insert size (bp): 1900
  Mutation: WT Mets and HA tag at SphI site (8th Met)
  Entrez Gene: ELL2 (a.k.a. MRCCAT1)
  Promoter: T7
  Cloning method: Restriction Enzyme; 5′ cloning site Unknown (unknown if destroyed); 3′ cloning site Unknown (unknown if destroyed)
  Sequencing primers: 5′ T7
Terms and licenses: Academic/Nonprofit Terms; Industry Terms: Not Available to Industry
Depositor comments: HA tag in ELL2 after 8th Met
How to cite: HA tagged Sph ELL2 was a gift from Christine Milcarek (Addgene plasmid # 127270 ; http://n2t.net/addgene:127270 ; RRID:Addgene_127270)
